Addgene plasmid #213240: FPR2-DuET
Purpose: The DuET construct encodes the named human GPCR engineered with a cleaved hemagglutinin signal peptide, a 5' FLAG and a 3' 1D4 epitope tag optimized for expression in mammalian cells and proteomics studies.
Depositing lab: Thomas Sakmar. Depositing organization: Rockefeller University. Publication: Multiplexed selectivity screening of anti-GPCR antibodies. Dahl L, Kotliar IB, Bendes A, Dodig-Crnkovic T, Fromm S, Elofsson A, Uhlen M, Sakmar TP, Schwenk JM. Sci Adv. 2023 May 3;9(18):eadf9297. doi: 10.1126/sciadv.adf9297. Epub 2023 May 3. PubMed 37134173.
Backbone
  Vector backbone: pcDNA 3.1 (+)
  Vector type: Mammalian Expression
Growth in bacteria
  Bacterial resistance: Ampicillin, 100 μg/mL
  Growth temperature: 37°C
  Growth strain: DH5alpha
  Copy number: High Copy
Gene/Insert
  Gene/Insert name: FPR2 (alt names: Formyl peptide receptor 2; ALXR, FMLP-R-II, FMLPX, FPR2A, FPRH2, FPRL1, HM63, LXA4R)
  Species: H. sapiens (human)
  Entrez Gene: FPR2 (a.k.a. ALX, ALXR, FMLP-R-II, FMLPX, FPR2A, FPRH1, FPRH2, FPRL1, HM63, LXA4R)
  Promoter: CMV, T7
  Tag / fusion protein: FLAG (N terminal on insert); 1D4 (C terminal on insert)
  Cloning method: Gibson Cloning
Terms and licenses: Academic/Nonprofit Terms; Industry Terms: Not Available to Industry
Depositor comments: Class: A, Family: Formylpeptide. Ensembl ID: ENSG00000171049, Uniprot ID: P25090
How to cite: FPR2-DuET was a gift from Thomas Sakmar (Addgene plasmid # 213240 ; http://n2t.net/addgene:213240 ; RRID:Addgene_213240)
