[The description below was written by a language model from this plasmid's Addgene catalogue record and pLannotate feature annotations shown in this document.]
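Description:
FPR2-DuET is a mammalian expression plasmid built on the pcDNA 3.1 (+) backbone that carries the human formyl peptide receptor 2 (FPR2, also known as FPRL1, ALXR or LXA4R), a class A GPCR of the formylpeptide family. It is propagated in E. coli as a high-copy plasmid through a ColE1/pUC-type origin and selected with ampicillin via the β-lactamase gene. An f1 origin is also present, along with remnants of lac regulatory sequences from the backbone. For selection in mammalian cells, the sequence carries a neomycin phosphotransferase cassette driven by the SV40 enhancer/early promoter and terminated by an SV40 polyadenylation signal.

The receptor coding sequence is transcribed from the CMV immediate-early enhancer and promoter and terminated by the bovine growth hormone polyadenylation signal. A T7 promoter lies between the CMV promoter and the insert, allowing in vitro transcription. According to the record, the "DuET" design adds a cleavable hemagglutinin signal peptide, which promotes membrane insertion and surface delivery and is removed from the mature protein, followed by an N-terminal FLAG epitope, plus a C-terminal 1D4 epitope. The automated annotation picks up the FLAG tag just upstream of the FPR2 open reading frame (reported as a partial 3xFLAG match), but it does not annotate the signal peptide or the 1D4 tag, which are known only from the catalogue description. A short hit to an HIV-1 LTR is most likely an annotation artefact.

The dual tags allow the receptor to be captured and detected independently from either end. The construct is described as optimized for mammalian cell expression and proteomics studies. The associated work used such constructs for multiplexed selectivity screening of anti-GPCR antibodies.
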