Features (pLannotate 1.2.2; 21 found; start..end, strand, type, name):
    148..1200    -  CDS            FPR2: FPR2_HUMAN - Also known as FPRH1, FPRL1, LXA4R. Experimental evidence at protein level: Swiss-Prot protein existence level 1. Low affinity receptor for N-formyl-methionyl peptides, which are powerful neutrophil chemotactic factors (PubMed:1374236). Binding of FMLP to the receptor causes activation of neutrophils (PubMed:1374236). This response is mediated via a G-protein that activates a phosphatidylinositol-calcium second messenger system (PubMed:1374236). The activation of LXA4R could result in an anti- inflammatory outcome counteracting the actions of proinflammatory signals such as LTB4 (l
   1213..1233    -  CDS            3xFLAG (fragment): three tandem FLAG® epitope tags
   1326..1344    -  promoter       T7 promoter: promoter for bacteriophage T7 RNA polymerase
   1360..1393    -  LTR            5' LTR (truncated) (fragment): truncated 5' long terminal repeat (LTR) from HIV-1
   1389..1592    -  promoter       CMV promoter: human cytomegalovirus (CMV) immediate early promoter
   1593..1972    -  enhancer       CMV enhancer: human cytomegalovirus immediate early enhancer
   2127..2179    +  misc_feature   bom (fragment): basis of mobility region from pBR322
   2238..2342    +  promoter       AmpR promoter: bla
   2343..3203    +  CDS            AmpR: β-lactamase; bla; confers resistance to ampicillin, carbenicillin, and related antibiotics
   3374..3962    +  rep_origin     ori: high-copy-number ColE1/pMB1/pBR322/pUC origin of replication
   4145..4237    +  CDS            lacI (fragment): lac repressor; lacI; The lac repressor binds to the lac operator to inhibit transcription in E. coli. This inhibition can be relieved by adding lactose or isopropyl-β-D-thiogalactopyranoside (IPTG).
   4250..4271    +  protein_bind   CAP binding site: CAP binding activates transcription in the presence of cAMP. E. coli catabolite activator protein
   4286..4316    +  promoter       lac promoter: promoter for the E. coli lac operon
   4324..4340    +  protein_bind   lac operator: The lac repressor binds to the lac operator to inhibit transcription in E. coli. This inhibition can be relieved by adding lactose or isopropyl-β-D-thiogalactopyranoside (IPTG). lac repressor encoded by lacI
   4413..4534    -  polyA_signal   SV40 poly(A) signal: SV40 polyadenylation signal
   4529..4687    -  CDS            ble (fragment): BLE_KLEPN - Experimental evidence at protein level: Swiss-Prot protein existence level 1. Binding protein with a strong affinity to the bleomycin family of antibiotics. Binds to CL990; an antimitotic-antibiotic compound. From Klebsiella pneumoniae.
   4711..5502    -  CDS            neo: KKA2_KLEPN - Also known as kan, nptII. Experimental evidence at protein level: Swiss-Prot protein existence level 1. Resistance to kanamycin, neomycin, paromomycin, ribostamycin, butirosin and gentamicin B. From Klebsiella pneumoniae.
   5569..5898    -  promoter       SV40 promoter: SV40 enhancer and early promoter
   5912..6340    -  rep_origin     f1 ori (sequence partly withheld): f1 bacteriophage origin of replication; arrow indicates direction of (+) strand synthesis
   6361..6382    -  promoter       SV40 promoter (fragment): SV40 enhancer and early promoter
   6386..17      -  polyA_signal   bGH poly(A) signal (across the origin): bovine growth hormone polyadenylation signal
>Addgene plasmid #213240 | FPR2-DuET | addgene full sequence | sequence record 430798 | Addgene NGS Result
GCAACTAGAAGGCACAGTCGAGGCTGATCAGCGGGTTTAAACGGGCCCTCTAGACTCGAGTTAGGCAGGG
GCCACCTGAGAAGTCTCGGTCTTAGACACGGTGGTGCTGGCCTCATCGAATTCACCGGTGCGTCCACCGG
TATCGATCATCGCTTGGAGTTCTGTCTCAGCAGGAGGAGAAGCGGAGTTGGCGGCGGTGTCGTTCGTGGG
CGCACTATCTTCGCTCAGGGCTCTCTCCAGTGAGGTAGGAAGGCTGTGAATCAGCCGTTCTCGGAAGTCC
TGGCCCACAAAAACATACAGCATTGGGTTCAGGCAAGAGTTAAAAAAAGCCAGACTGCTGGTAGGGTTTA
CGAGAATGTCAATTATTTTATACTTCCCATAGAACAACATTTCTTTCAGCCACACAGTTCCCAGCAGTGC
CACCAGCTGGAAAGGGAACCAGCATATAAAGAAACTTGCAACTACGGCTGTCAATACCCGGAGAGGCCTG
GAAGACTTGATCATACCTTTCTTATGGATCTTAGCCGCGATGAGGCCGTAGCAGATAGCCACTATAGACA
TCGGCAGGGAGAAGCCAATCACGAATCTGATTATTCCTCTGGCTGTCAACATGGTTATCGCAACCTTCAA
TCGCTCCTCAGGCGTACCCCCCCAGCTTGCGAAATTAAATGTGCAGTATGTGTCGCCATTTGGGATGGTC
ACGGTGGTGAGAAACAAGAAAACTGGCAGGGTAAGCACCAGGGCCAAGATCCATGGACCAACTATCACTT
TCATAGCAAGGCTGACGGTTCTGTGATTCTGGGCCCAGACTGGGTGCAGTACACAAATACACCTATCGAG
TGCAATAAAGCCTATCAGGAAGACACTACCAAAAAGATTGATGTCCACCACAATGTGGATGAGCTTGCAC
AGGAACCACCCGAAAGGCCATTTCTCGCCCATGGCCATAGACACAATGAGAAACGGGAGAGTAGCAGTAA
AGGAAAAATCGGCCAGGGCCAGGTTGAGGTAGCAAATGGTAGTCACCGTGCGAGTCATTCTGAACCCTGC
CACCCAGATTACCAACCCGTTACCAAGAACACCGAGCACAAAAGTCACGCCAAGTACGACAAGCGGGAGG
ATTCGCAGGACTGTGTAGCCCGCTGATTCGTAAGACACCTCTTCGTACTCATTCAGGGGAGTAGAGAAAT
TGGTTTCCATATCGATGCTGGCGTCATCATCGTCCTTGTAGTCGGCGAATACCAGGCAGAAGATGTAGCT
CAGGGCGATGATCGTCTTCATGGTGGCGCTAAGCTTAAGTTTAAACGCTAGCCAGCTTGGGTCTCCCTAT
AGTGAGTCGTATTAATTTCGATAAGCCAGTAAGCAGTGGGTTCTCTAGTTAGCCAGAGAGCTCTGCTTAT
ATAGACCTCCCACCGTACACGCCTACCGCCCATTTGCGTCAATGGGGCGGAGTTGTTACGACATTTTGGA
AAGTCCCGTTGATTTTGGTGCCAAAACAAACTCCCATTGACGTCAATGGGGTGGAGACTTGGAAATCCCC
GTGAGTCAAACCGCTATCCACGCCCATTGATGTACTGCCAAAACCGCATCACCATGGTAATAGCGATGAC
TAATACGTAGATGTACTGCCAAGTAGGAAAGTCCCATAAGGTCATGTACTGGGCATAATGCCAGGCGGGC
CATTTACCGTCATTGACGTCAATAGGGGGCGTACTTGGCATATGATACACTTGATGTACTGCCAAGTGGG
CAGTTTACCGTAAATACTCCACCCATTGACGTCAATGGAAAGTCCCTATTGGCGTTACTATGGGAACATA
CGTCATTATTGACGTCAATGGGCGGGGGTCGTTGGGCGGTCAGCCAGGCGGGCCATTTACCGTAAGTTAT
GTAACGCGGAACTCCATATATGGGCTATGAACTAATGACCCCGTAATTGATTACTATTAATAACTAGTCA
ATAATCAATGTCAACGCGTATATCTGGCCCGTACATCGCGAAGCAGCGCAAAACGCCTAACCCTAAGCAG
ATTCTTCATGCAAATGTCGGTCAAGCCTTGCCTTGTTGTAGCTTAAATTTTGCTCGCGCACTACTCAGCG
ACCTCCAACACACAAGCAGGGAGCAGATACTGGCTTAACTATGCGGCATCAGAGCAGATTGTACTGAGAG
TGCACCATAGGGGATCGGGAGATCTCCCGATCCGTCGACGTCAGGTGGCACTTTTCGGGGAAATGTGCGC
GGAACCCCTATTTGTTTATTTTTCTAAATACATTCAAATATGTATCCGCTCATGAGACAATAACCCTGAT
AAATGCTTCAATAATATTGAAAAAGGAAGAGTATGAGTATTCAACATTTCCGTGTCGCCCTTATTCCCTT
TTTTGCGGCATTTTGCCTTCCTGTTTTTGCTCACCCAGAAACGCTGGTGAAAGTAAAAGATGCTGAAGAT
CAGTTGGGTGCACGAGTGGGTTACATCGAACTGGATCTCAACAGCGGTAAGATCCTTGAGAGTTTTCGCC
CCGAAGAACGTTTTCCAATGATGAGCACTTTTAAAGTTCTGCTATGTGGCGCGGTATTATCCCGTATTGA
CGCCGGGCAAGAGCAACTCGGTCGCCGCATACACTATTCTCAGAATGACTTGGTTGAGTACTCACCAGTC
ACAGAAAAGCATCTTACGGATGGCATGACAGTAAGAGAATTATGCAGTGCTGCCATAACCATGAGTGATA
ACACTGCGGCCAACTTACTTCTGACAACGATCGGAGGACCGAAGGAGCTAACCGCTTTTTTGCACAACAT
GGGGGATCATGTAACTCGCCTTGATCGTTGGGAACCGGAGCTGAATGAAGCCATACCAAACGACGAGCGT
GACACCACGATGCCTGTAGCAATGGCAACAACGTTGCGCAAACTATTAACTGGCGAACTACTTACTCTAG
CTTCCCGGCAACAATTAATAGACTGGATGGAGGCGGATAAAGTTGCAGGACCACTTCTGCGCTCGGCCCT
TCCGGCTGGCTGGTTTATTGCTGATAAATCTGGAGCCGGTGAGCGTGGGTCTCGCGGTATCATTGCAGCA
CTGGGGCCAGATGGTAAGCCCTCCCGTATCGTAGTTATCTACACGACGGGGAGTCAGGCAACTATGGATG
AACGAAATAGACAGATCGCTGAGATAGGTGCCTCACTGATTAAGCATTGGTAACTGTCAGACCAAGTTTA
CTCATATATACTTTAGATTGATTTAAAACTTCATTTTTAATTTAAAAGGATCTAGGTGAAGATCCTTTTT
GATAATCTCATGACCAAAATCCCTTAACGTGAGTTTTCGTTCCACTGAGCGTCAGACCCCGTAGAAAAGA
TCAAAGGATCTTCTTGAGATCCTTTTTTTCTGCGCGTAATCTGCTGCTTGCAAACAAAAAAACCACCGCT
ACCAGCGGTGGTTTGTTTGCCGGATCAAGAGCTACCAACTCTTTTTCCGAAGGTAACTGGCTTCAGCAGA
GCGCAGATACCAAATACCGTTCTTCTAGTGTAGCCGTAGTTAGGCCACCACTTCAAGAACTCTGTAGCAC
CGCCTACATACCTCGCTCTGCTAATCCTGTTACCAGTGGCTGCTGCCAGTGGCGATAAGTCGTGTCTTAC
CGGGTTGGACTCAAGACGATAGTTACCGGATAAGGCGCAGCGGTCGGGCTGAACGGGGGGTTCGTGCACA
CAGCCCAGCTTGGAGCGAACGACCTACACCGAACTGAGATACCTACAGCGTGAGCTATGAGAAAGCGCCA
CGCTTCCCGAAGGGAGAAAGGCGGACAGGTATCCGGTAAGCGGCAGGGTCGGAACAGGAGAGCGCACGAG
GGAGCTTCCAGGGGGAAACGCCTGGTATCTTTATAGTCCTGTCGGGTTTCGCCACCTCTGACTTGAGCGT
CGATTTTTGTGATGCTCGTCAGGGGGGCGGAGCCTATGGAAAAACGCCAGCAACGCGGCCTTTTTACGGT
TCCTGGCCTTTTGCTGGCCTTTTGCTCACATGTTCTTTCCTGCGTTATCCCCTGATTCTGTGGATAACCG
TATTACCGCCTTTGAGTGAGCTGATACCGCTCGCCGCAGCCGAACGACCGAGCGCAGCGAGTCAGTGAGC
GAGGAAGCGGAAGAGCGCCCAATACGCAAACCGCCTCTCCCCGCGCGTTGGCCGATTCATTAATGCAGCT
GGCACGACAGGTTTCCCGACTGGAAAGCGGGCAGTGAGCGCAACGCAATTAATGTGAGTTAGCTCACTCA
TTAGGCACCCCAGGCTTTACACTTTATGCTTCCGGCTCGTATGTTGTGTGGAATTGTGAGCGGATAACAA
TTTCACACAGGAAACAGCTATGACCATGATTACGCCAAGCTCTAGCTAGAGGTCGACGGTATACAGACAT
GATAAGATACATTGATGAGTTTGGACAAACCACAACTAGAATGCAGTGAAAAAAATGCTTTATTTGTGAA
ATTTGTGATGCTATTGCTTTATTTGTAACCATTATAAGCTGCAATAAACAAGTTGGGGTGGGCGAAGAAC
TCCAGCATGAGATCCCCGCGCTGGAGGATCATCCAGCCGGCGTCCCGGAAAACGATTCCGAAGCCCAACC
TTTCATAGAAGGCGGCGGTGGAATCGAAATCTCGTGATGGCAGGTTGGGCGTCGCTTGGTCGGTCATTTC
GAACCCCAGAGTCCCGCTCAGAAGAACTCGTCAAGAAGGCGATAGAAGGCGATGCGCTGCGAATCGGGAG
CGGCGATACCGTAAAGCACGAGGAAGCGGTCAGCCCATTCGCCGCCAAGCTCTTCAGCAATATCACGGGT
AGCCAACGCTATGTCCTGATAGCGGTCCGCCACACCCAGCCGGCCACAGTCGATGAATCCAGAAAAGCGG
CCATTTTCCACCATGATATTCGGCAAGCAGGCATCGCCATGGGTCACGACGAGATCCTCGCCGTCGGGCA
TGCGCGCCTTGAGCCTGGCGAACAGTTCGGCTGGCGCGAGCCCCTGATGCTCTTCGTCCAGATCATCCTG
ATCGACAAGACCGGCTTCCATCCGAGTACGTGCTCGCTCGATGCGATGTTTCGCTTGGTGGTCGAATGGG
CAGGTAGCCGGATCAAGCGTATGCAGCCGCCGCATTGCATCAGCCATGATGGATACTTTCTCGGCAGGAG
CAAGGTGAGATGACAGGAGATCCTGCCCCGGCACTTCGCCCAATAGCAGCCAGTCCCTTCCCGCTTCAGT
GACAACGTCGAGCACAGCTGCGCAAGGAACGCCCGTCGTGGCCAGCCACGATAGCCGCGCTGCCTCGTCC
TGCAGTTCATTCAGGGCACCGGACAGGTCGGTCTTGACAAAAAGAACCGGGCGCCCCTGCGCTGACAGCC
GGAACACGGCGGCATCAGAGCAGCCGATTGTCTGTTGTGCCCAGTCATAGCCGAATAGCCTCTCCACCCA
AGCGGCCGGAGAACCTGCGTGCAATCCATCTTGTTCAATCATGCGAAACGATCCTCATCCTGTCTCTTGA
TCAGATCCGAAAATGGATATACAAGCTCCCGGGAGCTTTTTGCAAAAGCCTAGGCCTCCAAAAAAGCCTC
CTCACTACTTCTGGAATAGCTCAGAGGCAGAGGCGGCCTCGGCCTCTGCATAAATAAAAAAAATTAGTCA
GCCATGGGGCGGAGAATGGGCGGAACTGGGCGGAGTTAGGGGCGGGATGGGCGGAGTTAGGGGCGGGACT
ATGGTTGCTGACTAATTGAGATGCATGCTTTGCATACTTCTGCCTGCTGGGGAGCCTGGGGACTTTCCAC
ACCTGGTTGCTGACTAATTGAGATGCATGCTTTGCATACTTCTGCCTGCTGGGGAGCCTGGGGACTTTCC
ACACCCTAACTGACACACATTCCACAGAATTAATTCGCGTTAAATTTTTGTTAAATCAGCTCATTTTTTA
ACCAATAGGCCGAAATCGGCAAAATCCCTTATAAATCAAAAGAATAGACCGAGATAGGGT
[37 nt withheld, positions 6011-6047]
AAAGAACGTGGACTCCAACGTCAAAGG
[49 nt withheld, positions 6075-6123]
T
[91 nt withheld, positions 6125-6215]
G
[124 nt withheld, positions 6217-6340]
GGGGATACCCCCTAGAGCCCCAGCTGGTTCTTTCCGCCTCAGAAGCCATAGAGCCCACCGCATCCCCAGC
ATGCCTGCTATTGTCTTCCCAATCCTCCCCCTTGCTGTCCTGCCCCACCCCACCCCCCAGAATAGAATGA
CACCTACTCAGACAATGCGATGCAATTTCCTCATTTTATTAGGAAAGGACAGTGGGAGTGGCACCTTCCA
GGGTCAAGGAAGGCACGGGGGAGGGGCAAACAACAGATGGCTG
